>Addgene plasmid #60324 | pGL2 HNF4A P2 wt | addgene partial sequence | sequence record 98108 | LucNRev 5'-CCTTATGCAGTTGCTCTCC-3'
CGCCGGGCCTTTCTTTATGTTTTTGGCGTCTTCCATTTTACCAACAGTACCGGAATGCCAAGCTTACTTA
GATCTCGAGCACAGCAGCAGCACAGCCACCAGGAGCCCGTCCACCAGGAAGGCGGTGAGTGCGGCCAGCT
GCCACCGCCCGGTTATCTTATTGATTCTTCTAATCACCCAAGGTGGGTGGATACGTTAAAGAGTAACCAG
TCACTTAGGGAACCCGCGGCTGGGGACTGTTGCTGTCTCCATGGCAATGGCGACCTGGCCAGACCTGAGG
TCCACTCGGGTCCTAGTCCTGCACTCTGGGGTTAGGGGAACCCAGAGCCAGGTGTATGGGGACATCAGCC
CCCCAATTTGAGGACAGGGCCGGAGCAGAAGGGGCTGGAGAGGTGAGCTCGGTACCTCCCGGGTTATGTT
AGCTCAGTTACAGTACCATAAGATACATTGATGAGTTTGGACAAACCACAACTAGAATGCAGTGAAAAAA
ATGCTTTATTTGTGAAATTTGTGATGCTATTGCTTTATTTGTAACCATTATAAGCTGCAATAAACAAGTT
AACAACAACAATTGCATTCATTTTATGTTTCAGGTTCAGGGGGAGGTGTGGGAGGTTTTTTAAAGCAAGT
AAAACCTCCACGTACCTTAATATTACTTACTTATCATGGTAGCTTGGGCTGGCGTAATA
