[The description below was written by a language model from this plasmid's Addgene catalogue record.]
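Description:
pGL2 HNF4A P2 wt is a mammalian luciferase reporter plasmid built on the Promega pGL2-basic backbone (about 5.6 kb without insert). pGL2-basic is a promoterless, enhancerless vector that carries a firefly luciferase coding sequence downstream of a multiple cloning site. Reporter output therefore depends on whatever regulatory DNA is inserted upstream. The plasmid is propagated in E. coli under ampicillin selection. The record lists its copy number as unknown and includes no feature table, so individual backbone elements such as the origin of replication are not itemised here.

The insert is a fragment of the human HNF4A gene corresponding to its P2 promoter, the alternative upstream promoter of this nuclear receptor gene. The depositor describes the fragment as spanning positions –371 to –37 relative to the HNF4A transcription start site. It was introduced by restriction cloning, but the sites used are not recorded. The catalogue lists luciferase as a "C-terminal tag", yet the arrangement is best read as a transcriptional fusion in which the P2 promoter drives luciferase expression, not as a protein fusion. The "wt" in the name marks this as the wild-type promoter sequence, which suggests it serves as the reference for variant promoter constructs, although no such variants appear in this record.

The construct is suited to transient transfection assays that measure P2 promoter activity in mammalian cells. The associated publication concerns HNF-1alpha-dependent transcriptional control of HNF-4alpha in human pancreatic beta cell function, consistent with using the reporter to test how transcription factors regulate this promoter.
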