Addgene plasmid #60324: pGL2 HNF4A P2 wt
Purpose: HNF4A P2 promoter cloned into the pGL2-basic backbone.
Depositing lab: Jorge Ferrer. Depositing organization: Institut d'Investigacions Biomèdiques August Pi i Sunyer (IDIBAPS). Publication: Genetic evidence that HNF-1alpha-dependent transcriptional control of HNF-4alpha is essential for human pancreatic beta cell function. Hansen SK, Parrizas M, Jensen ML, Pruhova S, Ek J, Boj SF, Johansen A, Maestro MA, Rivera F, Eiberg H, Andel M, Lebl J, Pedersen O, Ferrer J, Hansen T. J Clin Invest. 2002 Sep;110(6):827-33. 10.1172/JCI15085 PubMed 12235114.
Backbone
  Vector backbone: pGL2-basic
  Backbone manufacturer: Promega
  Backbone size w/o insert (bp): 5598
  Vector type: Mammalian Expression, Luciferase
Growth in bacteria
  Bacterial resistance: Ampicillin, 100 μg/mL
  Growth temperature: 37°C
  Growth strain: DH5alpha
  Copy number: Unknown
Gene/Insert
  Gene/Insert name: NM_000457.4
  Species: H. sapiens (human)
  Entrez Gene: HNF4A (a.k.a. FRTS4, HNF4, HNF4a7, HNF4a8, HNF4a9, HNF4alpha, MODY, MODY1, NR2A1, NR2A21, TCF, TCF-14, TCF14)
  Tag / fusion protein: Luciferase (C terminal on backbone)
  Cloning method: Restriction Enzyme; 5′ cloning site Unknown (not destroyed); 3′ cloning site Unknown (not destroyed)
  Sequencing primers: 5′ GLprimer2 (Promega): CTTTATGTTTTTGGCGTCTTCCA
Terms and licenses: Academic/Nonprofit Terms; Industry Terms: Not Available to Industry
Depositor comments: –371 to –37 from HNF4A TSS
How to cite: pGL2 HNF4A P2 wt was a gift from Jorge Ferrer (Addgene plasmid # 60324 ; http://n2t.net/addgene:60324 ; RRID:Addgene_60324)
